>Addgene plasmid #62377 | FRE5 | depositor full sequence | sequence record 150805 | FRE5 sequence 6851 bps
GACGGATCGGGAGATCTCCCGATCCCCTATGGTCGACTCTCAGTACAATCTGCTCTGATGCCGCATAGTT
AAGCCAGTATCTGCTCCCTGCTTGTGTGTTGGAGGTCGCTGAGTAGTGCGCGAGCAAAATTTAAGCTACA
ACAAGGCAAGGCTTGACCGACAATTGCATGAAGAATCTGCTTAGGGTTAGGCGTTTTGCGCTGCTTCGCG
ATGTACGGGCCAGATATACGCGTTGACATTGATTATTGACTAGTTATTAATAGTAATCAATTACGGGGTC
ATTAGTTCATAGCCCATATATGGAGTTCCGCGTTACATAACTTACGGTAAATGGCCCGCCTGGCTGACCG
CCCAACGACCCCCGCCCATTGACGTCAATAATGACGTATGTTCCCATAGTAACGCCAATAGGGACTTTCC
ATTGACGTCAATGGGTGGACTATTTACGGTAAACTGCCCACTTGGCAGTACATCAAGTGTATCATATGCC
AAGTACGCCCCCTATTGACGTCAATGACGGTAAATGGCCCGCCTGGCATTATGCCCAGTACATGACCTTA
TGGGACTTTCCTACTTGGCAGTACATCTACGTATTAGTCATCGCTATTACCATGGTGATGCGGTTTTGGC
AGTACATCAATGGGCGTGGATAGCGGTTTGACTCACGGGGATTTCCAAGTCTCCACCCCATTGACGTCAA
TGGGAGTTTGTTTTGGCACCAAAATCAACGGGACTTTCCAAAATGTCGTAACAACTCCGCCCCATTGACG
CAAATGGGCGGTAGGCGTGTACGGTGGGAGGTCTATATAAGCAGAGCTCTCTGGCTAACTAGAGAACCCA
CTGCTTACTGGCTTATCGAAATTAATACGACTCACTATAGGGAGACCCAAGCTGGCTAGCGTTTAAACTT
AAGCTTCCATGGATTACAAGGATGACGATGACAAGGGGGTACCTGCCCCAAAAAAAAAACGCAAAGTGGA
GGACCCAGTACCAGGATCCAATCGATACCGGTGTGCGCTCCTCCAAGAACGTCATCAAGGAGTTCATGCG
CTTCAAGGTGCGCATGGAGGGCACCGTGAACGGCCACGAGTTCGAGATCGAGGGCGAGGGCGAGGGCCGC
CCCTACGAGGGCCACAACACCGTGAAGCTGAAGGTGACCAAGGGCGGCCCCCTGCCCTTCGCCTGGGACA
TCCTGTCCCCCCAGTTCCAGTACGGCTCCAAGGTGTACGTGAAGCACCCCGCCGACATCCCCGACTACAA
GAAGCTGTCCTTCCCCGAGGGCTTCAAGTGGGAGCGCGTGATGAACTTCGAGGACGGCGGCGTGGTGACC
GTGACCCAGGACTCCTCCCTGCAGGACGGCTGCTTCATCTACAAGGTGAAGTTCATCGGCGTGAACTTCC
CCTCCGACGGCCCCGTAATGCAGAAGAAGACCATGGGCTGGGAGGCCTCCACCGAGCGCCTGTACCCCCG
CGACGGCGTGCTGAAGGGCGAGATCCACAAGGCCCTGAAGCTGAAGGACGGCGGCCACTACCTGGTGGAG
TTCAAGTCCATCTACATGGCCAAGAAGCCCGTGCAGCTGCCCGGCTACTACTACGTGGACTCCAAGCTGG
ACATCACCTCCCACAACGAGGACTACACCATCGTGGAGCAGTACGAGCGCACCGAGGGCCGCCACCACCT
GTTCCTGTAGACCGCGGTGTGAGCAAGGGCGAGGAGCTGTTCACCGGGGTGGTGCCCATCCTGGTCGAGC
TGGACGGCGACGTAAACGGCCACAAGTTCAGCGTGTCCGGCGAGGGCGAGGGCGATGCCACCTACGGCAA
GCTGACCCTGAAGTTCATCTGCACCACCGGCAAGCTGCCCGTGCCCTGGCCCACCCTCGTGACCACCCTG
ACCTACGGCGTGCAGTGCTTCAGCCGCTACCCCGACCACATGAAGCAGCACGACTTCTTCAAGTCCGCCA
TGCCCGAAGGCTACGTCCAGGAGCGCACCATCTTCTTCAAGGACGACGGCAACTACAAGACCCGCGCCGA
GGTGAAGTTCGAGGGCGACACCCTGGTGAACCGCATCGAGCTGAAGGGCATCGACTTCAAGGAGGACGGC
AACATCCTGGGGCACAAGCTGGAGTACAACTACAACAGCCACAACGTCTATATCATGGCCGACAAGCAGA
AGAACGGCATCAAGGTGAACTTCAAGATCCGCCACAACATCGAGGACGGCAGCGTGCAGCTCGCCGACCA
CTACCAGCAGAACACCCCCATCGGCGACGGCCCCGTGCTGCTGCCCGACAACCACTACCTGAGCACCCAG
TCCGCCCTGAGCAAAGACCCCAACGAGAAGCGCGATCACATGGTCCTGCTGGAGTTCGTGACCGCCGCCG
GGATCACTCTCGGCATGGACGAGCTGTACAAGTAAGGGCCCGTTTAAACCCGCTGATCAGCCTCGACTGT
GCCTTCTAGTTGCCAGCCATCTGTTGTTTGCCCCTCCCCCGTGCCTTCCTTGACCCTGGAAGGTGCCACT
CCCACTGTCCTTTCCTAATAAAATGAGGAAATTGCATCGCATTGTCTGAGTAGGTGTCATTCTATTCTGG
GGGGTGGGGTGGGGCAGGACAGCAAGGGGGAGGATTGGGAAGACAATAGCAGGCATGCTGGGGATGCGGT
GGGCTCTATGGCTTCTGAGGCGGAAAGAACCAGCTGGGGCTCTAGGGGGTATCCCC
[124 nt withheld, positions 2717-2840]
C
[32 nt withheld, positions 2842-2873]
CA
[57 nt withheld, positions 2876-2932]
A
[49 nt withheld, positions 2934-2982]
CCTTTGACGTTGGAGTCCACGTTCTTT
[37 nt withheld, positions 3010-3046]
ACCCTATCTCGGTCTATTCTTTTGATTTATAAGGGATTTTGGGGATTTCGGCCTATTGGTTAAAAAATGA
GCTGATTTAACAAAAATTTAACGCGAATTAATTCTGTGGAATGTGTGTCAGTTAGGGTGTGGAAAGTCCC
CAGGCTCCCCAGGCAGGCAGAAGTATGCAAAGCATGCATCTCAATTAGTCAGCAACCAGGTGTGGAAAGT
CCCCAGGCTCCCCAGCAGGCAGAAGTATGCAAAGCATGCATCTCAATTAGTCAGCAACCATAGTCCCGCC
CCTAACTCCGCCCATCCCGCCCCTAACTCCGCCCAGTTCCGCCCATTCTCCGCCCCATGGCTGACTAATT
TTTTTTATTTATGCAGAGGCCGAGGCCGCCTCTGCCTCTGAGCTATTCCAGAAGTAGTGAGGAGGCTTTT
TTGGAGGCCTAGGCTTTTGCAAAAAGCTCCCGGGAGCTTGTATATCCATTTTCGGATCTGATCAAGAGAC
AGGATGAGGATCGTTTCGCATGATTGAACAAGATGGATTGCACGCAGGTTCTCCGGCCGCTTGGGTGGAG
AGGCTATTCGGCTATGACTGGGCACAACAGACAATCGGCTGCTCTGATGCCGCCGTGTTCCGGCTGTCAG
CGCAGGGGCGCCCGGTTCTTTTTGTCAAGACCGACCTGTCCGGTGCCCTGAATGAACTGCAGGACGAGGC
AGCGCGGCTATCGTGGCTGGCCACGACGGGCGTTCCTTGCGCAGCTGTGCTCGACGTTGTCACTGAAGCG
GGAAGGGACTGGCTGCTATTGGGCGAAGTGCCGGGGCAGGATCTCCTGTCATCTCACCTTGCTCCTGCCG
AGAAAGTATCCATCATGGCTGATGCAATGCGGCGGCTGCATACGCTTGATCCGGCTACCTGCCCATTCGA
CCACCAAGCGAAACATCGCATCGAGCGAGCACGTACTCGGATGGAAGCCGGTCTTGTCGATCAGGATGAT
CTGGACGAAGAGCATCAGGGGCTCGCGCCAGCCGAACTGTTCGCCAGGCTCAAGGCGCGCATGCCCGACG
GCGAGGATCTCGTCGTGACCCATGGCGATGCCTGCTTGCCGAATATCATGGTGGAAAATGGCCGCTTTTC
TGGATTCATCGACTGTGGCCGGCTGGGTGTGGCGGACCGCTATCAGGACATAGCGTTGGCTACCCGTGAT
ATTGCTGAAGAGCTTGGCGGCGAATGGGCTGACCGCTTCCTCGTGCTTTACGGTATCGCCGCTCCCGATT
CGCAGCGCATCGCCTTCTATCGCCTTCTTGACGAGTTCTTCTGAGCGGGACTCTGGGGTTCGAAATGACC
GACCAAGCGACGCCCAACCTGCCATCACGAGATTTCGATTCCACCGCCGCCTTCTATGAAAGGTTGGGCT
TCGGAATCGTTTTCCGGGACGCCGGCTGGATGATCCTCCAGCGCGGGGATCTCATGCTGGAGTTCTTCGC
CCACCCCAACTTGTTTATTGCAGCTTATAATGGTTACAAATAAAGCAATAGCATCACAAATTTCACAAAT
AAAGCATTTTTTTCACTGCATTCTAGTTGTGGTTTGTCCAAACTCATCAATGTATCTTATCATGTCTGTA
TACCGTCGACCTCTAGCTAGAGCTTGGCGTAATCATGGTCATAGCTGTTTCCTGTGTGAAATTGTTATCC
GCTCACAATTCCACACAACATACGAGCCGGAAGCATAAAGTGTAAAGCCTGGGGTGCCTAATGAGTGAGC
TAACTCACATTAATTGCGTTGCGCTCACTGCCCGCTTTCCAGTCGGGAAACCTGTCGTGCCAGCTGCATT
AATGAATCGGCCAACGCGCGGGGAGAGGCGGTTTGCGTATTGGGCGCTCTTCCGCTTCCTCGCTCACTGA
CTCGCTGCGCTCGGTCGTTCGGCTGCGGCGAGCGGTATCAGCTCACTCAAAGGCGGTAATACGGTTATCC
ACAGAATCAGGGGATAACGCAGGAAAGAACATGTGAGCAAAAGGCCAGCAAAAGGCCAGGAACCGTAAAA
AGGCCGCGTTGCTGGCGTTTTTCCATAGGCTCCGCCCCCCTGACGAGCATCACAAAAATCGACGCTCAAG
TCAGAGGTGGCGAAACCCGACAGGACTATAAAGATACCAGGCGTTTCCCCCTGGAAGCTCCCTCGTGCGC
TCTCCTGTTCCGACCCTGCCGCTTACCGGATACCTGTCCGCCTTTCTCCCTTCGGGAAGCGTGGCGCTTT
CTCAATGCTCACGCTGTAGGTATCTCAGTTCGGTGTAGGTCGTTCGCTCCAAGCTGGGCTGTGTGCACGA
ACCCCCCGTTCAGCCCGACCGCTGCGCCTTATCCGGTAACTATCGTCTTGAGTCCAACCCGGTAAGACAC
GACTTATCGCCACTGGCAGCAGCCACTGGTAACAGGATTAGCAGAGCGAGGTATGTAGGCGGTGCTACAG
AGTTCTTGAAGTGGTGGCCTAACTACGGCTACACTAGAAGGACAGTATTTGGTATCTGCGCTCTGCTGAA
GCCAGTTACCTTCGGAAAAAGAGTTGGTAGCTCTTGATCCGGCAAACAAACCACCGCTGGTAGCGGTGGT
TTTTTTGTTTGCAAGCAGCAGATTACGCGCAGAAAAAAAGGATCTCAAGAAGATCCTTTGATCTTTTCTA
CGGGGTCTGACGCTCAGTGGAACGAAAACTCACGTTAAGGGATTTTGGTCATGAGATTATCAAAAAGGAT
CTTCACCTAGATCCTTTTAAATTAAAAATGAAGTTTTAAATCAATCTAAAGTATATATGAGTAAACTTGG
TCTGACAGTTACCAATGCTTAATCAGTGAGGCACCTATCTCAGCGATCTGTCTATTTCGTTCATCCATAG
TTGCCTGACTCCCCGTCGTGTAGATAACTACGATACGGGAGGGCTTACCATCTGGCCCCAGTGCTGCAAT
GATACCGCGAGACCCACGCTCACCGGCTCCAGATTTATCAGCAATAAACCAGCCAGCCGGAAGGGCCGAG
CGCAGAAGTGGTCCTGCAACTTTATCCGCCTCCATCCAGTCTATTAATTGTTGCCGGGAAGCTAGAGTAA
GTAGTTCGCCAGTTAATAGTTTGCGCAACGTTGTTGCCATTGCTACAGGCATCGTGGTGTCACGCTCGTC
GTTTGGTATGGCTTCATTCAGCTCCGGTTCCCAACGATCAAGGCGAGTTACATGATCCCCCATGTTGTGC
AAAAAAGCGGTTAGCTCCTTCGGTCCTCCGATCGTTGTCAGAAGTAAGTTGGCCGCAGTGTTATCACTCA
TGGTTATGGCAGCACTGCATAATTCTCTTACTGTCATGCCATCCGTAAGATGCTTTTCTGTGACTGGTGA
GTACTCAACCAAGTCATTCTGAGAATAGTGTATGCGGCGACCGAGTTGCTCTTGCCCGGCGTCAATACGG
GATAATACCGCGCCACATAGCAGAACTTTAAAAGTGCTCATCATTGGAAAACGTTCTTCGGGGCGAAAAC
TCTCAAGGATCTTACCGCTGTTGAGATCCAGTTCGATGTAACCCACTCGTGCACCCAACTGATCTTCAGC
ATCTTTTACTTTCACCAGCGTTTCTGGGTGAGCAAAAACAGGAAGGCAAAATGCCGCAAAAAAGGGAATA
AGGGCGACACGGAAATGTTGAATACTCATACTCTTCCTTTTTCAATATTATTGAAGCATTTATCAGGGTT
ATTGTCTCATGAGCGGATACATATTTGAATGTATTTAGAAAAATAAACAAATAGGGGTTCCGCGCACATT
TCCCCGAAAAGTGCCACCTGACGTC
Features (pLannotate 1.2.2; 22 found; start..end, strand, type, name):
     36..80      -  misc_feature   bom (fragment): basis of mobility region from pBR322
    235..614     +  enhancer       CMV enhancer: human cytomegalovirus immediate early enhancer
    615..818     +  promoter       CMV promoter: human cytomegalovirus (CMV) immediate early promoter
    814..847     +  LTR            5' LTR (truncated) (fragment): truncated 5' long terminal repeat (LTR) from HIV-1
    863..881     +  promoter       T7 promoter: promoter for bacteriophage T7 RNA polymerase
    922..945     +  CDS            FLAG: FLAG® epitope tag, followed by an enterokinase cleavage site
   1013..1690    +  CDS            DsRed1: wild-type DsRed mammalian codon-optimized
   1699..2415    +  CDS            EGFP: the original enhanced GFP (Yang et al., 1996) mammalian codon-optimized
   2447..2671    +  polyA_signal   bGH poly(A) signal: bovine growth hormone polyadenylation signal
   2675..2696    +  promoter       SV40 promoter (fragment): SV40 enhancer and early promoter
   2717..3145    +  rep_origin     f1 ori (sequence partly withheld): f1 bacteriophage origin of replication; arrow indicates direction of (+) strand synthesis
   3159..3489    +  promoter       SV40 promoter: SV40 enhancer and early promoter
   3556..4347    +  CDS            neo: KKA2_KLEPN - Also known as kan, nptII. Experimental evidence at protein level: Swiss-Prot protein existence level 1. Resistance to kanamycin, neomycin, paromomycin, ribostamycin, butirosin and gentamicin B. From Klebsiella pneumoniae.
   4371..4529    +  CDS            ble (fragment): BLE_KLEPN - Experimental evidence at protein level: Swiss-Prot protein existence level 1. Binding protein with a strong affinity to the bleomycin family of antibiotics. Binds to CL990; an antimitotic-antibiotic compound. From Klebsiella pneumoniae.
   4524..4645    +  polyA_signal   SV40 poly(A) signal: SV40 polyadenylation signal
   4718..4734    -  protein_bind   lac operator: The lac repressor binds to the lac operator to inhibit transcription in E. coli. This inhibition can be relieved by adding lactose or isopropyl-β-D-thiogalactopyranoside (IPTG). lac repressor encoded by lacI
   4742..4772    -  promoter       lac promoter: promoter for the E. coli lac operon
   4787..4808    -  protein_bind   CAP binding site: CAP binding activates transcription in the presence of cAMP. E. coli catabolite activator protein
   4821..4913    -  CDS            lacI (fragment): lac repressor; lacI; The lac repressor binds to the lac operator to inhibit transcription in E. coli. This inhibition can be relieved by adding lactose or isopropyl-β-D-thiogalactopyranoside (IPTG).
   5096..5684    -  rep_origin     ori: high-copy-number ColE1/pMB1/pBR322/pUC origin of replication
   5855..6715    -  CDS            AmpR: β-lactamase; bla; confers resistance to ampicillin, carbenicillin, and related antibiotics
   6716..6820    -  promoter       AmpR promoter: bla
