[The description below was written by a language model from this plasmid's Addgene catalogue record and pLannotate feature annotations shown in this document.]
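Description:
FRE5 is a mammalian expression plasmid built on the pcDNA3.1 backbone that serves as a bichromatic fluorescent reporter for measuring the ratio of two alternative splicing patterns in cells. It is propagated in E. coli as a high-copy plasmid through a ColE1/pUC-type origin with ampicillin selection from the β-lactamase gene. An f1 origin is also present. For mammalian cells, an SV40 early promoter drives a neomycin phosphotransferase gene terminated by an SV40 polyadenylation signal, which would allow G418 selection of stable lines. Short annotated fragments (an HIV-1 LTR piece, a ble piece, lacI and lac promoter/operator remnants, a bom fragment) are most likely backbone residue or spurious matches rather than functional parts.

The payload sits downstream of the CMV immediate early enhancer and promoter, with a T7 promoter just upstream of the coding region, and ends at the bovine growth hormone polyadenylation signal. It begins with a FLAG epitope tag, and the alternative insert name (FLAGNLSREDGFP5) indicates a nuclear localisation signal as well, although that is not annotated separately. DsRed and EGFP coding sequences follow in tandem, separated by only a few nucleotides. In this type of reporter, the splicing outcome determines which of the two fluorescent proteins is produced, so the red-to-green ratio reports the relative use of the two splice forms.

The feature table annotates no alternative exon or intron, and the roughly 65 nt between the FLAG tag and DsRed leave little room for one. The record therefore does not state what splicing cassette, if any, this version carries, or what the "5" in its name denotes. Reporters of this kind suit cell-based fluorescence assays and screens for regulators of alternative splicing.
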