Addgene plasmid #62377: FRE5
Purpose: Fluorescent reporter to quantify the ratio of two alternative splicing patterns.
Depositing lab: Thomas Cooper. Depositing organization: Baylor College of Medicine. Publication: A bichromatic fluorescent reporter for cell-based screens of alternative splicing. Orengo JP, Bundman D, Cooper TA. Nucleic Acids Res. 2006;34(22):e148. Epub 2006 Nov 16. 10.1093/nar/gkl967 PubMed 17142220.
Backbone
  Vector backbone: pcDNA3.1
  Vector type: Mammalian Expression
Growth in bacteria
  Bacterial resistance: Ampicillin, 100 μg/mL
  Growth temperature: 37°C
  Growth strain: DH5alpha
  Copy number: High Copy
Gene/Insert
  Gene/Insert name: dsRed and GFP (alt name: FLAGNLSREDGFP5)
Terms and licenses: Academic/Nonprofit Terms; Industry Terms: Not Available to Industry
Depositor comments: The plasmid contains commercially generated dsRED and EGFP fluorescent proteins
How to cite: FRE5 was a gift from Thomas Cooper (Addgene plasmid # 62377 ; http://n2t.net/addgene:62377 ; RRID:Addgene_62377)
