>Addgene plasmid #62377 | FRE5 | addgene partial sequence | sequence record 156769 | CMV-F 5'-CGCAAATGGGCGGTAGGCGTG-3'
ACTAGAGAACCCACTGCTTACTGGCTTATCGAAATTAATACGACTCACTATAGGGAGACCCAAGCTGGCT
AGCGTTTAAACTTAAGCTTCCATGGATTACAAGGATGACGATGACAAGGGGGTACCTGCCCCAAAAAAAA
AACGCAAAGTGGAGGACCCAGTACCAGGATCCAATCGATACCGGTGTGCGCTCCTCCAAGAACGTCATCA
AGGAGTTCATGCGCTTCAAGGTGCGCATGGAGGGCACCGTGAACGGCCACGAGTTCGAGATCGAGGGCGA
GGGCGAGGGCCGCCCCTACGAGGGCCACAACACCGTGAAGCTGAAGGTGACCAAGGGCGGCCCCCTGCCC
TTCGCCTGGGACATCCTGTCCCCCCAGTTCCAGTACGGCTCCAAGGTGTACGTGAAGCACCCCGCCGACA
TCCCCGACTACAAGAAGCTGTCCTTCCCCGAGGGCTTCAAGTGGGAGCGCGTGATGAACTTCGAGGACGG
CGGCGTGGTGACCGTGACCCAGGACTCCTCCCTGCAGGACGGCTGCTTCATCTACAAGGTGAAGTTCATC
GGCGTGAACTTCCCCTCCGACGGCCCCGTAATGCAGAAGAAGACCATGGGCTGGGAGGCCTCCACCGAGC
GCCTGTACCCCCGCGACGGCGTGCTGAAGGGCGAGATCCACAAGGCCCTGAAGCTGAAGGACGGCGGCCA
CTACCTGGTGGAGTTCAAGTCCATCTACATGGCCAAGAAGCCCGTGCAGCTGCCCGGCTACTACTACGTG
GACTCCAAGCTGGACATCACCTCCCACAACGAGGACTACACCATCGTGGAGCAGTACGAGCGCACCGAGG
GCCGCCACCACCTGTTCCTGTAGACCGCGGTGTGAGCAAGGGCGAGGAGCTGTTCACCGGGGTGGTGCCC
ATCCTGGTC
