>Addgene plasmid #62377 | FRE5 | addgene partial sequence | sequence record 156770 | BGH-rev 5'-TAGAAGGCACAGTCGAGG-3'
CCTTACTTGTACAGCTCGTCCATGCCGAGAGTGATCCCGGCGGCGGTCACGAACTCCAGCAGGACCATGT
GATCGCGCTTCTCGTTGGGGTCTTTGCTCAGGGCGGACTGGGTGCTCAGGTAGTGGTTGTCGGGCAGCAG
CACGGGGCCGTCGCCGATGGGGGTGTTCTGCTGGTAGTGGTCGGCGAGCTGCACGCTGCCGTCCTCGATG
TTGTGGCGGATCTTGAAGTTCACCTTGATGCCGTTCTTCTGCTTGTCGGCCATGATATAGACGTTGTGGC
TGTTGTAGTTGTACTCCAGCTTGTGCCCCAGGATGTTGCCGTCCTCCTTGAAGTCGATGCCCTTCAGCTC
GATGCGGTTCACCAGGGTGTCGCCCTCGAACTTCACCTCGGCGCGGGTCTTGTAGTTGCCGTCGTCCTTG
AAGAAGATGGTGCGCTCCTGGACGTAGCCTTCGGGCATGGCGGACTTGAAGAAGTCGTGCTGCTTCATGT
GGTCGGGGTAGCGGCTGAAGCACTGCACGCCGTAGGTCAGGGTGGTCACGAGGGTGGGCCAGGGCACGGG
CAGCTTGCCGGTGGTGCAGATGAACTTCAGGGTCAGCTTGCCGTAGGTGGCATCGCCCTCGCCCTCGCCG
GACACGCTGAACTTGTGGCCGTTTACGTCGCCGTCCAGCTCGACCAGGATGGGCACCACCCCGGTGAACA
GCTCCTCGCCCTTGCTCACACCGCGGTCTACAGGAACAGGTGGTGGCGGCCCTCGGTGCGCTCGTACTGC
TCCACGATGGTGTAGTCCTCGTTGTGGGAGGTGATGTCCAGCTTGGAGTCCACGTAGTAGTAGCCGG
